>Addgene plasmid #43815 | Active Wnt6-V5 | depositor full sequence | sequence record 59167 | Active Wnt6-V5 sequence 6567 bps
GACGGATCGGGAGATCTCCCGATCCCCTATGGTCGACTCTCAGTACAATCTGCTCTGATGCCGCATAGTT
AAGCCAGTATCTGCTCCCTGCTTGTGTGTTGGAGGTCGCTGAGTAGTGCGCGAGCAAAATTTAAGCTACA
ACAAGGCAAGGCTTGACCGACAATTGCATGAAGAATCTGCTTAGGGTTAGGCGTTTTGCGCTGCTTCGCG
ATGTACGGGCCAGATATACGCGTTGACATTGATTATTGACTAGTTATTAATAGTAATCAATTACGGGGTC
ATTAGTTCATAGCCCATATATGGAGTTCCGCGTTACATAACTTACGGTAAATGGCCCGCCTGGCTGACCG
CCCAACGACCCCCGCCCATTGACGTCAATAATGACGTATGTTCCCATAGTAACGCCAATAGGGACTTTCC
ATTGACGTCAATGGGTGGACTATTTACGGTAAACTGCCCACTTGGCAGTACATCAAGTGTATCATATGCC
AAGTACGCCCCCTATTGACGTCAATGACGGTAAATGGCCCGCCTGGCATTATGCCCAGTACATGACCTTA
TGGGACTTTCCTACTTGGCAGTACATCTACGTATTAGTCATCGCTATTACCATGGTGATGCGGTTTTGGC
AGTACATCAATGGGCGTGGATAGCGGTTTGACTCACGGGGATTTCCAAGTCTCCACCCCATTGACGTCAA
TGGGAGTTTGTTTTGGCACCAAAATCAACGGGACTTTCCAAAATGTCGTAACAACTCCGCCCCATTGACG
CAAATGGGCGGTAGGCGTGTACGGTGGGAGGTCTATATAAGCAGAGCTCTCTGGCTAACTAGAGAACCCA
CTGCTTACTGGCTTATCGAAATTAATACGACTCACTATAGGGAGACCCAAGCTGGCTAGTTAAGCTATCA
ACAAGTTTGTACAAAAAAGCAGGCTCCGCGGCCGCCCCCTTCACCATGCTGCCGCCCTTACCCTCCCGCC
TCGGGCTGCTGCTGCTGCTGCTCCTGTGCCCGGCGCACGTCGGCGGACTGTGGTGGGCTGTGGGCAGCCC
CTTGGTTATGGACCCTACCAGCATCTGCAGGAAGGCACGGCGGCTGGCCGGGCGGCAGGCCGAGTTGTGC
CAGGCTGAGCCGGAAGTGGTGGCAGAGCTAGCTCGGGGCGCCCGGCTCGGGGTGCGAGAGTGCCAGTTCC
AGTTCCGCTTCCGCCGCTGGAATTGCTCCAGCCACAGCAAGGCCTTTGGACGCATCCTGCAACAGGACAT
TCGGGAGACGGCCTTCGTGTTCGCCATCACTGCGGCCGGCGCCAGCCACGCCGTCACGCAGGCCTGTTCT
ATGGGCGAGCTGCTGCAGTGCGGCTGCCAGGCGCCCCGCGGGCGGGCCCCTCCCCGGCCCTCCGGCCTGC
CCGGCACCCCCGGACCCCCTGGCCCCGCGGGCTCCCCGGAAGGCAGCGCCGCCTGGGAGTGGGGAGGCTG
CGGCGACGACGTGGACTTCGGGGACGAGAAGTCGAGGCTCTTTATGGACGCACGGCACAAGCGGGGACGC
GGAGACATCCGCGCGTTGGTGCAACTGCACAACAACGAGGCGGGCAGGCTGGCCGTGCGGAGCCACACGC
GCACCGAGTGCAAATGCCACGGGCTGTCGGGATCATGCGCGCTGCGCACCTGCTGGCAGAAGCTGCCTCC
ATTTCGCGAGGTGGGCGCGCGGCTGCTGGAGCGCTTCCACGGCGCCTCACGCGTCATGGGCACCAACGAC
GGCAAGGCCCTGCTGCCCGCCGTCCGCACGCTCAAGCCGCCGGGCCGAGCGGACCTCCTCTACGCCGCCG
ATTCGCCCGACTTCTGCGCCCCCAACCGACGCACCGGCTCCCCCGGCACGCGCGGTCGCGCCTGCAATAG
CAGCGCCCCGGACCTCAGCGGCTGCGACCTGCTGTGCTGCGGCCGCGGGCACCGCCAGGAGAGCGTGCAG
CTCGAAGAGAACTGCCTGTGCCGCTTCCACTGGTGCTGCGTAGTACAGTGCCACCGCTGCCGTGTGCGCA
AGGAGCTCAGCCTCTGCCTGGGCGGAGGTAAGCCTATCCCTAACCCTCTCCTCGGTCTCGATTCTACGCG
TACCGGTTAGTAATGAGTTTAAACGGGGGAGGCTAACTGAAACACGGAAGGAGACAATACCGGAAGGAAC
CCGCGCTATGACGGCAATAAAAAGACAGAATAAAACGCACGGGTGTTGGGTCGTTTGTTCATAAACGCGG
GGTTCGGTCCCAGGGCTGGCACTCTGTCGATACCCCACCGAGACCCCATTGGGGCCAATACGCCCGCGTT
TCTTCCTTTTCCCCACCCCACCCCCCAAGTTCGGGTGAAGGCCCAGGGCTCGCAGCCAACGTCGGGGCGG
CAGGCCCTGCCATAGCAGATCTGCGCAGCTGGGGCTCTAGGGGGTATCCCC
[124 nt withheld, positions 2432-2555]
C
[32 nt withheld, positions 2557-2588]
CA
[57 nt withheld, positions 2591-2647]
A
[49 nt withheld, positions 2649-2697]
CCTTTGACGTTGGAGTCCACGTTCTTT
[37 nt withheld, positions 2725-2761]
ACCCTATCTCGGTCTATTCTTTTGATTTATAAGGGATTTTGGGGATTTCGGCCTATTGGTTAAAAAATGA
GCTGATTTAACAAAAATTTAACGCGAATTAATTCTGTGGAATGTGTGTCAGTTAGGGTGTGGAAAGTCCC
CAGGCTCCCCAGCAGGCAGAAGTATGCAAAGCATGCATCTCAATTAGTCAGCAACCAGGTGTGGAAAGTC
CCCAGGCTCCCCAGCAGGCAGAAGTATGCAAAGCATGCATCTCAATTAGTCAGCAACCATAGTCCCGCCC
CTAACTCCGCCCATCCCGCCCCTAACTCCGCCCAGTTCCGCCCATTCTCCGCCCCATGGCTGACTAATTT
TTTTTATTTATGCAGAGGCCGAGGCCGCCTCTGCCTCTGAGCTATTCCAGAAGTAGTGAGGAGGCTTTTT
TGGAGGCCTAGGCTTTTGCAAAAAGCTCCCGGGAGCTTGTATATCCATTTTCGGATCTGATCAAGAGACA
GGATGAGGATCGTTTCGCATGATTGAACAAGATGGATTGCACGCAGGTTCTCCGGCCGCTTGGGTGGAGA
GGCTATTCGGCTATGACTGGGCACAACAGACAATCGGCTGCTCTGATGCCGCCGTGTTCCGGCTGTCAGC
GCAGGGGCGCCCGGTTCTTTTTGTCAAGACCGACCTGTCCGGTGCCCTGAATGAACTGCAGGACGAGGCA
GCGCGGCTATCGTGGCTGGCCACGACGGGCGTTCCTTGCGCAGCTGTGCTCGACGTTGTCACTGAAGCGG
GAAGGGACTGGCTGCTATTGGGCGAAGTGCCGGGGCAGGATCTCCTGTCATCTCACCTTGCTCCTGCCGA
GAAAGTATCCATCATGGCTGATGCAATGCGGCGGCTGCATACGCTTGATCCGGCTACCTGCCCATTCGAC
CACCAAGCGAAACATCGCATCGAGCGAGCACGTACTCGGATGGAAGCCGGTCTTGTCGATCAGGATGATC
TGGACGAAGAGCATCAGGGGCTCGCGCCAGCCGAACTGTTCGCCAGGCTCAAGGCGCGCATGCCCGACGG
CGAGGATCTCGTCGTGACCCATGGCGATGCCTGCTTGCCGAATATCATGGTGGAAAATGGCCGCTTTTCT
GGATTCATCGACTGTGGCCGGCTGGGTGTGGCGGACCGCTATCAGGACATAGCGTTGGCTACCCGTGATA
TTGCTGAAGAGCTTGGCGGCGAATGGGCTGACCGCTTCCTCGTGCTTTACGGTATCGCCGCTCCCGATTC
GCAGCGCATCGCCTTCTATCGCCTTCTTGACGAGTTCTTCTGAGCGGGACTCTGGGGTTCGCGAAATGAC
CGACCAAGCGACGCCCAACCTGCCATCACGAGATTTCGATTCCACCGCCGCCTTCTATGAAAGGTTGGGC
TTCGGAATCGTTTTCCGGGACGCCGGCTGGATGATCCTCCAGCGCGGGGATCTCATGCTGGAGTTCTTCG
CCCACCCCAACTTGTTTATTGCAGCTTATAATGGTTACAAATAAAGCAATAGCATCACAAATTTCACAAA
TAAAGCATTTTTTTCACTGCATTCTAGTTGTGGTTTGTCCAAACTCATCAATGTATCTTATCATGTCTGT
ATACCGTCGACCTCTAGCTAGAGCTTGGCGTAATCATGGTCATAGCTGTTTCCTGTGTGAAATTGTTATC
CGCTCACAATTCCACACAACATACGAGCCGGAAGCATAAAGTGTAAAGCCTGGGGTGCCTAATGAGTGAG
CTAACTCACATTAATTGCGTTGCGCTCACTGCCCGCTTTCCAGTCGGGAAACCTGTCGTGCCAGCTGCAT
TAATGAATCGGCCAACGCGCGGGGAGAGGCGGTTTGCGTATTGGGCGCTCTTCCGCTTCCTCGCTCACTG
ACTCGCTGCGCTCGGTCGTTCGGCTGCGGCGAGCGGTATCAGCTCACTCAAAGGCGGTAATACGGTTATC
CACAGAATCAGGGGATAACGCAGGAAAGAACATGTGAGCAAAAGGCCAGCAAAAGGCCAGGAACCGTAAA
AAGGCCGCGTTGCTGGCGTTTTTCCATAGGCTCCGCCCCCCTGACGAGCATCACAAAAATCGACGCTCAA
GTCAGAGGTGGCGAAACCCGACAGGACTATAAAGATACCAGGCGTTTCCCCCTGGAAGCTCCCTCGTGCG
CTCTCCTGTTCCGACCCTGCCGCTTACCGGATACCTGTCCGCCTTTCTCCCTTCGGGAAGCGTGGCGCTT
TCTCAATGCTCACGCTGTAGGTATCTCAGTTCGGTGTAGGTCGTTCGCTCCAAGCTGGGCTGTGTGCACG
AACCCCCCGTTCAGCCCGACCGCTGCGCCTTATCCGGTAACTATCGTCTTGAGTCCAACCCGGTAAGACA
CGACTTATCGCCACTGGCAGCAGCCACTGGTAACAGGATTAGCAGAGCGAGGTATGTAGGCGGTGCTACA
GAGTTCTTGAAGTGGTGGCCTAACTACGGCTACACTAGAAGGACAGTATTTGGTATCTGCGCTCTGCTGA
AGCCAGTTACCTTCGGAAAAAGAGTTGGTAGCTCTTGATCCGGCAAACAAACCACCGCTGGTAGCGGTGG
TTTTTTTGTTTGCAAGCAGCAGATTACGCGCAGAAAAAAAGGATCTCAAGAAGATCCTTTGATCTTTTCT
ACGGGGTCTGACGCTCAGTGGAACGAAAACTCACGTTAAGGGATTTTGGTCATGAGATTATCAAAAAGGA
TCTTCACCTAGATCCTTTTAAATTAAAAATGAAGTTTTAAATCAATCTAAAGTATATATGAGTAAACTTG
GTCTGACAGTTACCAATGCTTAATCAGTGAGGCACCTATCTCAGCGATCTGTCTATTTCGTTCATCCATA
GTTGCCTGACTCCCCGTCGTGTAGATAACTACGATACGGGAGGGCTTACCATCTGGCCCCAGTGCTGCAA
TGATACCGCGAGACCCACGCTCACCGGCTCCAGATTTATCAGCAATAAACCAGCCAGCCGGAAGGGCCGA
GCGCAGAAGTGGTCCTGCAACTTTATCCGCCTCCATCCAGTCTATTAATTGTTGCCGGGAAGCTAGAGTA
AGTAGTTCGCCAGTTAATAGTTTGCGCAACGTTGTTGCCATTGCTACAGGCATCGTGGTGTCACGCTCGT
CGTTTGGTATGGCTTCATTCAGCTCCGGTTCCCAACGATCAAGGCGAGTTACATGATCCCCCATGTTGTG
CAAAAAAGCGGTTAGCTCCTTCGGTCCTCCGATCGTTGTCAGAAGTAAGTTGGCCGCAGTGTTATCACTC
ATGGTTATGGCAGCACTGCATAATTCTCTTACTGTCATGCCATCCGTAAGATGCTTTTCTGTGACTGGTG
AGTACTCAACCAAGTCATTCTGAGAATAGTGTATGCGGCGACCGAGTTGCTCTTGCCCGGCGTCAATACG
GGATAATACCGCGCCACATAGCAGAACTTTAAAAGTGCTCATCATTGGAAAACGTTCTTCGGGGCGAAAA
CTCTCAAGGATCTTACCGCTGTTGAGATCCAGTTCGATGTAACCCACTCGTGCACCCAACTGATCTTCAG
CATCTTTTACTTTCACCAGCGTTTCTGGGTGAGCAAAAACAGGAAGGCAAAATGCCGCAAAAAAGGGAAT
AAGGGCGACACGGAAATGTTGAATACTCATACTCTTCCTTTTTCAATATTATTGAAGCATTTATCAGGGT
TATTGTCTCATGAGCGGATACATATTTGAATGTATTTAGAAAAATAAACAAATAGGGGTTCCGCGCACAT
TTCCCCGAAAAGTGCCACCTGACGTC
Features (pLannotate 1.2.2; 22 found; start..end, strand, type, name):
     36..80      -  misc_feature   bom (fragment): basis of mobility region from pBR322
    235..614     +  enhancer       CMV enhancer: human cytomegalovirus immediate early enhancer
    615..818     +  promoter       CMV promoter: human cytomegalovirus (CMV) immediate early promoter
    814..847     +  LTR            5' LTR (truncated) (fragment): truncated 5' long terminal repeat (LTR) from HIV-1
    863..881     +  promoter       T7 promoter: promoter for bacteriophage T7 RNA polymerase
    911..935     +  protein_bind   attB1: mutant version of attB; recombination site for the Gateway® BP reaction BP Clonase™
    956..2050    +  CDS            WNT6: WNT6_HUMAN - Experimental evidence at protein level: Swiss-Prot protein existence level 1. Ligand for members of the frizzled family of seven transmembrane receptors. Probable developmental protein. May be a signaling molecule which affects the development of discrete regions of tissues. Is likely to signal over only few cell diameters. Together with CAV1 may promote chemoresistance of gastric cancer cells to DNA- damaging anthracycline drugs through the activation of the canonical Wnt receptor signaling pathway. From Homo sapiens (Human).
   2057..2098    +  CDS            V5 tag: epitope tag from simian virus 5
   2182..2230    +  polyA_signal   HSV TK poly(A) signal: herpes simplex virus thymidine kinase polyadenylation signal (Cole and Stacy, 1985)
   2321..2337    -  polyA_signal   bGH poly(A) signal (fragment): bovine growth hormone polyadenylation signal
   2432..2860    +  rep_origin     f1 ori (sequence partly withheld): f1 bacteriophage origin of replication; arrow indicates direction of (+) strand synthesis
   2874..3203    +  promoter       SV40 promoter: SV40 enhancer and early promoter
   3270..4061    +  CDS            neo: KKA2_KLEPN - Also known as kan, nptII. Experimental evidence at protein level: Swiss-Prot protein existence level 1. Resistance to kanamycin, neomycin, paromomycin, ribostamycin, butirosin and gentamicin B. From Klebsiella pneumoniae.
   4087..4245    +  CDS            ble (fragment): BLE_KLEPN - Experimental evidence at protein level: Swiss-Prot protein existence level 1. Binding protein with a strong affinity to the bleomycin family of antibiotics. Binds to CL990; an antimitotic-antibiotic compound. From Klebsiella pneumoniae.
   4240..4361    +  polyA_signal   SV40 poly(A) signal: SV40 polyadenylation signal
   4434..4450    -  protein_bind   lac operator: The lac repressor binds to the lac operator to inhibit transcription in E. coli. This inhibition can be relieved by adding lactose or isopropyl-β-D-thiogalactopyranoside (IPTG). lac repressor encoded by lacI
   4458..4488    -  promoter       lac promoter: promoter for the E. coli lac operon
   4503..4524    -  protein_bind   CAP binding site: CAP binding activates transcription in the presence of cAMP. E. coli catabolite activator protein
   4537..4629    -  CDS            lacI (fragment): lac repressor; lacI; The lac repressor binds to the lac operator to inhibit transcription in E. coli. This inhibition can be relieved by adding lactose or isopropyl-β-D-thiogalactopyranoside (IPTG).
   4812..5400    -  rep_origin     ori: high-copy-number ColE1/pMB1/pBR322/pUC origin of replication
   5571..6431    -  CDS            AmpR: β-lactamase; bla; confers resistance to ampicillin, carbenicillin, and related antibiotics
   6432..6536    -  promoter       AmpR promoter: bla
