[The description below was written by a language model from this plasmid's Addgene catalogue record and pLannotate feature annotations shown in this document.]
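Description:
Active Wnt6-V5 is a mammalian expression plasmid built on the Invitrogen pcDNA3.2/V5-DEST Gateway destination backbone, carrying the human WNT6 coding sequence. The insert was introduced by Gateway recombination, and an attB1 site remains just upstream of the open reading frame. The deposited full sequence is 6,567 nt, shorter than the 7,711 bp listed for the empty backbone, which is expected because the recombination reaction replaces the destination cassette with the smaller insert. In E. coli the plasmid replicates from a high-copy ColE1/pUC-type origin and is selected with ampicillin through the β-lactamase gene. An f1 origin is also present.

Expression of WNT6 is driven by the human cytomegalovirus immediate early enhancer and promoter, with a T7 promoter sitting between CMV and the insert. The WNT6 reading frame is followed by a C-terminal V5 epitope tag, which allows detection of the protein with anti-V5 antibodies, and transcripts are terminated by the HSV thymidine kinase polyadenylation signal. A separate cassette, made up of the SV40 enhancer/early promoter, the neomycin phosphotransferase gene and the SV40 poly(A) signal, permits G418 selection of stably transfected mammalian cells. Several short annotations (HIV-1 LTR, bGH poly(A), ble, lacI and bom fragments) are partial matches and are probably backbone remnants rather than functional elements.

WNT6 encodes a secreted ligand for Frizzled-family receptors. The plasmid's name and its associated study on disulfide bond requirements for active Wnt ligands suggest it is used to produce tagged, signalling-competent Wnt6 in cultured mammalian cells for Wnt pathway assays.
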