Addgene plasmid #43815: Active Wnt6-V5
Depositing lab: Xi He. Depositing organization: Boston Children's Hospital. Publication: Disulfide Bond Requirements for Active Wnt Ligands. MacDonald BT, Hien A, Zhang X, Iranloye O, Virshup DM, Waterman ML, He X. J Biol Chem. 2014 May 19. pii: jbc.M114.575027. 10.1074/jbc.M114.575027 PubMed 24841207.
Backbone
  Vector backbone: pcDNA3.2/V5-DEST
  Backbone manufacturer: Invitrogen
  Backbone size w/o insert (bp): 7711
  Vector type: Mammalian Expression
  Selectable markers: Neomycin (select with G418)
Growth in bacteria
  Bacterial resistance: Ampicillin, 100 μg/mL
  Growth temperature: 37°C
  Growth strain: DH5alpha
  Copy number: High Copy
Gene/Insert
  Gene/Insert name: WNT6
  Species: H. sapiens (human)
  Entrez Gene: WNT6
  Promoter: CMV
  Tag / fusion protein: V5 (C terminal on insert)
  Cloning method: Gateway Cloning
  Sequencing primers: 5′ CMV-F; 3′ TK-pA-R
Terms and licenses: Academic/Nonprofit Terms; Industry Terms: Not Available to Industry
How to cite: Active Wnt6-V5 was a gift from Xi He (Addgene plasmid # 43815 ; http://n2t.net/addgene:43815 ; RRID:Addgene_43815)
