>Addgene plasmid #43815 | Active Wnt6-V5 | addgene partial sequence | sequence record 59692 | TK-pA-R 5'-ttgtctccttccgtgtttca-3'
ATTACTAACCGGTACGCGTAGAATCGAGACCGAGGAGAGGGTTAGGGATAGGCTTACCTCCGCCCAGGCA
GAGGCTGAGCTCCTTGCGCACACGGCAGCGGTGGCACTGTACTACGCAGCACCAGTGGAAGCGGCACAGG
CAGTTCTCTTCGAGCTGCACGCTCTCCTGGCGGTGCCCGCGGCCGCAGCACAGCAGGTCGCAGCCGCTGA
GGTCCGGGGCGCTGCTATTGCAGGCGCGACCGCGCGTGCCGGGGGAGCCGGTGCGTCGGTTGGGGGCGCA
GAAGTCGGGCGAATCGGCGGCGTAGAGGAGGTCCGCTCGGCCCGGCGGCTTGAGCGTGCGGACGGCGGGC
AGCAGGGCCTTGCCGTCGTTGGTGCCCATGACGCGTGAGGCGCCGTGGAAGCGCTCCAGCAGCCGCGCGC
CCACCTCGCGAAATGGAGGCAGCTTCTGCCAGCAGGTGCGCAGCGCGCATGATCCCGACAGCCCGTGGCA
TTTGCACTCGGTGCGCGTGTGGCTCCGCACGGCCAGCCTGCCCGCCTCGTTGTTGTGCAGTTGCACCAAC
GCGCGGATGTCTCCGCGTCCCCGCTTGTGCCGTGCGTCCATAAAGAGCCTCGACTTCTCGTCCCCGAAGT
CCACGTCGTCGCCGCAGCCTCCCCACTCCCAGGCGGCGCTGCCTTCCGGGGAGCCCGCGGGGCCAGGGGG
TCCGGGGGTGCCGGGCAGGCCGGAGGGCCGGGGAGGGGCCCGCCCGCGGGGCGCCTGGCAGCCGCACTGC
AGCAGCTCGCCCATAGAACAGGCCTGCGTGACGGCGTGGCTGGCGCCGGCCGCAGTGATGGCGAACACGA
AGGCCGTCTCCCGAA
